LOCUS       Exported 8323 bp ds-DNA circular SYN 12-MAY-2021
DEFINITION  3rd generation lentiviral gRNA plasmid targeting human STRADB.
ACCESSION   .
VERSION     .
KEYWORDS    STRADB gRNA (BRDN0001146450)
SOURCE      synthetic DNA construct
  ORGANISM  synthetic DNA construct
REFERENCE   1 (bases 1 to 8323)
  AUTHORS   Doench JG, Fusi N, Sullender M, Hegde M, Vaimberg EW, Donovan KF,
            Smith I, Tothova Z, Wilen C, Orchard R, Virgin HW, Listgarten J,
            Root DE
  TITLE     Optimized sgRNA design to maximize activity and minimize off-target
            effects of CRISPR-Cas9.
  JOURNAL   Nat Biotechnol. 2016 Jan 18. doi: 10.1038/nbt.3437.
  PUBMED    26780180
REFERENCE   2 (bases 1 to 8323)
  AUTHORS   .
  TITLE     Direct Submission
  JOURNAL   Exported May 12, 2021 from SnapGene Server 1.1.58
            http://www.snapgene.com
FEATURES             Location/Qualifiers
     source          1..8323
                     /organism="synthetic DNA construct"
                     /mol_type="other DNA"
     promoter        87..1265
                     /label=EF-1-alpha promoter
                     /note="strong constitutive promoter for human elongation
                     factor EF-1-alpha"
     intron          318..1256
                     /label=EF-1-alpha intron A
                     /note="intron upstream of the start codon of human
                     EF-1-alpha"
     primer_bind     1213..1233
                     /label=EF1a-F
                     /note="Human elongation factor-1a promoter, forward primer"
     CDS             1278..1877
                     /codon_start=1
                     /gene="pac from Streptomyces alboniger"
                     /product="puromycin N-acetyltransferase"
                     /label=PuroR
                     /note="confers resistance to puromycin"
                     /translation="MTEYKPTVRLATRDDVPRAVRTLAAAFADYPATRHTVDPDRHIER
                     VTELQELFLTRVGLDIGKVWVADDGAAVAVWTTPESVEAGAVFAEIGPRMAELSGSRLA
                     AQQQMEGLLAPHRPKEPAWFLATVGVSPDHQGKGLGSAVVLPGVEAAERAGVPAFLETS
                     APRNLPFYERLGFTVTADVEVPEGPRTWCMTRKPGA"
     primer_bind     complement(1278..1297)
                     /label=Puro-R
                     /note="Puromycin resistance gene, reverse primer. Also
                     called puro-variant-R"
     primer_bind     1774..1794
                     /label=Puro-F
                     /note="Puromycin resistance gene, forward primer"
     misc_feature    1893..2481
                     /label=WPRE
                     /note="woodchuck hepatitis virus posttranscriptional
                     regulatory element"
     primer_bind     complement(1946..1966)
                     /label=WPRE-R
                     /note="WPRE, reverse primer"
     CDS             complement(2364..2375)
                     /codon_start=1
                     /product="Factor Xa recognition and cleavage site"
                     /label=Factor Xa site
                     /translation="IEGR"
     LTR             2553..2786
                     /label=3' LTR (Delta-U3)
                     /note="self-inactivating 3' long terminal repeat (LTR) from
                     HIV-1"
     polyA_signal    2864..2985
                     /label=SV40 poly(A) signal
                     /note="SV40 polyadenylation signal"
     primer_bind     complement(2901..2920)
                     /label=SV40pA-R
                     /note="SV40 polyA, reverse primer"
     primer_bind     2955..2974
                     /label=EBV-rev
                     /note="SV40 polyA terminator, reverse primer"
     rep_origin      3025..3160
                     /label=SV40 ori
                     /note="SV40 origin of replication"
     primer_bind     3087..3106
                     /label=SV40pro-F
                     /note="SV40 promoter/origin, forward primer"
     primer_bind     complement(3180..3199)
                     /label=T7
                     /note="T7 promoter, forward primer"
     promoter        complement(3181..3199)
                     /label=T7 promoter
                     /note="promoter for bacteriophage T7 RNA polymerase"
     primer_bind     complement(3209..3226)
                     /label=M13 Forward
                     /note="In lacZ gene. Also called M13-F20 or M13 (-21)
                     Forward"
     primer_bind     complement(3209..3225)
                     /label=M13 fwd
                     /note="common sequencing primer, one of multiple similar
                     variants"
     primer_bind     complement(3218..3240)
                     /label=M13/pUC Forward
                     /note="In lacZ gene"
     rep_origin      3367..3822
                     /direction=RIGHT
                     /label=f1 ori
                     /note="f1 bacteriophage origin of replication; arrow
                     indicates direction of (+) strand synthesis"
     primer_bind     complement(3454..3473)
                     /label=F1ori-R
                     /note="F1 origin, reverse primer"
     primer_bind     3664..3685
                     /label=F1ori-F
                     /note="F1 origin, forward primer"
     promoter        3848..3952
                     /gene="bla"
                     /label=AmpR promoter
     CDS             3953..4813
                     /codon_start=1
                     /gene="bla"
                     /product="beta-lactamase"
                     /label=AmpR
                     /note="confers resistance to ampicillin, carbenicillin, and
                     related antibiotics"
                     /translation="MSIQHFRVALIPFFAAFCLPVFAHPETLVKVKDAEDQLGARVGYI
                     ELDLNSGKILESFRPEERFPMMSTFKVLLCGAVLSRIDAGQEQLGRRIHYSQNDLVEYS
                     PVTEKHLTDGMTVRELCSAAITMSDNTAANLLLTTIGGPKELTAFLHNMGDHVTRLDRW
                     EPELNEAIPNDERDTTMPVAMATTLRKLLTGELLTLASRQQLIDWMEADKVAGPLLRSA
                     LPAGWFIADKSGAGERGSRGIIAALGPDGKPSRIVVIYTTGSQATMDERNRQIAEIGAS
                     LIKHW"
     primer_bind     complement(4171..4190)
                     /label=Amp-R
                     /note="Ampicillin resistance gene, reverse primer"
     rep_origin      4984..5572
                     /direction=RIGHT
                     /label=ori
                     /note="high-copy-number ColE1/pMB1/pBR322/pUC origin of
                     replication"
     primer_bind     5473..5492
                     /label=pBR322ori-F
                     /note="pBR322 origin, forward primer"
     primer_bind     5726..5743
                     /label=L4440
                     /note="L4440 vector, forward primer"
     protein_bind    5860..5881
                     /label=CAP binding site
                     /bound_moiety="E. coli catabolite activator protein"
                     /note="CAP binding activates transcription in the presence
                     of cAMP."
     promoter        5896..5926
                     /label=lac promoter
                     /note="promoter for the E. coli lac operon"
     protein_bind    5934..5950
                     /label=lac operator
                     /bound_moiety="lac repressor encoded by lacI"
                     /note="The lac repressor binds to the lac operator to
                     inhibit transcription in E. coli. This inhibition can be
                     relieved by adding lactose or
                     isopropyl-beta-D-thiogalactopyranoside (IPTG)."
     primer_bind     5939..5961
                     /label=M13/pUC Reverse
                     /note="In lacZ gene"
     primer_bind     5958..5974
                     /label=M13 rev
                     /note="common sequencing primer, one of multiple similar
                     variants"
     primer_bind     5958..5974
                     /label=M13 Reverse
                     /note="In lacZ gene. Also called M13-rev"
     primer_bind     5993..6013
                     /label=T3
                     /note="T3 promoter, forward primer"
     promoter        5995..6013
                     /label=T3 promoter
                     /note="promoter for bacteriophage T3 RNA polymerase"
     promoter        6041..6267
                     /label=RSV promoter
                     /note="Rous sarcoma virus enhancer/promoter"
     LTR             6268..6448
                     /label=5' LTR (truncated)
                     /note="truncated 5' long terminal repeat (LTR) from HIV-1"
     misc_feature    6495..6620
                     /label=HIV-1 Psi
                     /note="packaging signal of human immunodeficiency virus
                     type 1"
     misc_feature    7113..7346
                     /label=RRE
                     /note="The Rev response element (RRE) of HIV-1 allows for
                     Rev-dependent mRNA export from the nucleus to the
                     cytoplasm."
     CDS             7531..7575
                     /codon_start=1
                     /product="antigenic peptide corresponding to amino acids
                     655 to 669 of the HIV envelope protein gp41 (Lutje Hulsik
                     et al., 2013)"
                     /label=gp41 peptide
                     /note="recognized by the 2H10 single-chain llama nanobody"
                     /translation="KNEQELLELDKWASL"
     promoter        7753..7993
                     /label=U6 promoter
                     /note="RNA polymerase III promoter for human U6 snRNA"
     primer_bind     7753..7773
                     /label=hU6-F
                     /note="Human U6 promoter, forward primer"
     primer_bind     7924..7943
                     /label=LKO.1 5'
                     /note="Human U6 promoter, forward primer"
     misc_RNA        8023..8098
                     /label=gRNA scaffold
                     /note="guide RNA scaffold for the Streptococcus pyogenes
                     CRISPR/Cas9 system"
     misc_feature    8154..8271
                     /label=cPPT/CTS
                     /note="central polypurine tract and central termination
                     sequence of HIV-1"
ORIGIN
        1 cccgggtgca aagatggata aagttttaaa cagagaggaa tctttgcagc taatggacct
       61 tctaggtctt gaaaggagtg ggaattggct ccggtgcccg tcagtgggca gagcgcacat
      121 cgcccacagt ccccgagaag ttggggggag gggtcggcaa ttgatccggt gcctagagaa
      181 ggtggcgcgg ggtaaactgg gaaagtgatg tcgtgtactg gctccgcctt tttcccgagg
      241 gtgggggaga accgtatata agtgcagtag tcgccgtgaa cgttcttttt cgcaacgggt
      301 ttgccgccag aacacaggta agtgccgtgt gtggttcccg cgggcctggc ctctttacgg
      361 gttatggccc ttgcgtgcct tgaattactt ccacctggct gcagtacgtg attcttgatc
      421 ccgagcttcg ggttggaagt gggtgggaga gttcgaggcc ttgcgcttaa ggagcccctt
      481 cgcctcgtgc ttgagttgag gcctggcctg ggcgctgggg ccgccgcgtg cgaatctggt
      541 ggcaccttcg cgcctgtctc gctgctttcg ataagtctct agccatttaa aatttttgat
      601 gacctgctgc gacgcttttt ttctggcaag atagtcttgt aaatgcgggc caagatctgc
      661 acactggtat ttcggttttt ggggccgcgg gcggcgacgg ggcccgtgcg tcccagcgca
      721 catgttcggc gaggcggggc ctgcgagcgc ggccaccgag aatcggacgg gggtagtctc
      781 aagctggccg gcctgctctg gtgcctggcc tcgcgccgcc gtgtatcgcc ccgccctggg
      841 cggcaaggct ggcccggtcg gcaccagttg cgtgagcgga aagatggccg cttcccggcc
      901 ctgctgcagg gagctcaaaa tggaggacgc ggcgctcggg agagcgggcg ggtgagtcac
      961 ccacacaaag gaaaagggcc tttccgtcct cagccgtcgc ttcatgtgac tccacggagt
     1021 accgggcgcc gtccaggcac ctcgattagt tctcgagctt ttggagtacg tcgtctttag
     1081 gttgggggga ggggttttat gcgatggagt ttccccacac tgagtgggtg gagactgaag
     1141 ttaggccagc ttggcacttg atgtaattct ccttggaatt tgcccttttt gagtttggat
     1201 cttggttcat tctcaagcct cagacagtgg ttcaaagttt ttttcttcca tttcaggtgt
     1261 cgtgacgtac ggccaccatg accgagtaca agcccacggt gcgcctcgcc acccgcgacg
     1321 acgtccccag ggccgtacgc accctcgccg ccgcgttcgc cgactacccc gccacgcgcc
     1381 acaccgtcga tccggaccgc cacatcgagc gggtcaccga gctgcaagaa ctcttcctca
     1441 cgcgcgtcgg gctcgacatc ggcaaggtgt gggtcgcgga cgacggcgcc gccgtggcgg
     1501 tctggaccac gccggagagc gtcgaagcgg gggcggtgtt cgccgagatc ggcccgcgca
     1561 tggccgagtt gagcggttcc cggctggccg cgcagcaaca gatggaaggc ctcctggcgc
     1621 cgcaccggcc caaggagccc gcgtggttcc tggccaccgt cggagtctcg cccgaccacc
     1681 agggcaaggg tctgggcagc gccgtcgtgc tccccggagt ggaggcggcc gagcgcgccg
     1741 gggtgcccgc cttcctggag acctccgcgc cccgcaacct ccccttctac gagcggctcg
     1801 gcttcaccgt caccgccgac gtcgaggtgc ccgaaggacc gcgcacctgg tgcatgaccc
     1861 gcaagcccgg tgcctgaacg cgttaagtcg acaatcaacc tctggattac aaaatttgtg
     1921 aaagattgac tggtattctt aactatgttg ctccttttac gctatgtgga tacgctgctt
     1981 taatgccttt gtatcatgct attgcttccc gtatggcttt cattttctcc tccttgtata
     2041 aatcctggtt gctgtctctt tatgaggagt tgtggcccgt tgtcaggcaa cgtggcgtgg
     2101 tgtgcactgt gtttgctgac gcaaccccca ctggttgggg cattgccacc acctgtcagc
     2161 tcctttccgg gactttcgct ttccccctcc ctattgccac ggcggaactc atcgccgcct
     2221 gccttgcccg ctgctggaca ggggctcggc tgttgggcac tgacaattcc gtggtgttgt
     2281 cggggaaatc atcgtccttt ccttggctgc tcgcctgtgt tgccacctgg attctgcgcg
     2341 ggacgtcctt ctgctacgtc ccttcggccc tcaatccagc ggaccttcct tcccgcggcc
     2401 tgctgccggc tctgcggcct cttccgcgtc ttcgccttcg ccctcagacg agtcggatct
     2461 ccctttgggc cgcctccccg cgtcgacttt aagaccaatg acttacaagg cagctgtaga
     2521 tcttagccac tttttaaaag aaaagggggg actggaaggg ctaattcact cccaacgaag
     2581 acaagatctg ctttttgctt gtactgggtc tctctggtta gaccagatct gagcctggga
     2641 gctctctggc taactaggga acccactgct taagcctcaa taaagcttgc cttgagtgct
     2701 tcaagtagtg tgtgcccgtc tgttgtgtga ctctggtaac tagagatccc tcagaccctt
     2761 ttagtcagtg tggaaaatct ctagcagtac gtatagtagt tcatgtcatc ttattattca
     2821 gtatttataa cttgcaaaga aatgaatatc agagagtgag aggaacttgt ttattgcagc
     2881 ttataatggt tacaaataaa gcaatagcat cacaaatttc acaaataaag catttttttc
     2941 actgcattct agttgtggtt tgtccaaact catcaatgta tcttatcatg tctggctcta
     3001 gctatcccgc ccctaactcc gcccatcccg cccctaactc cgcccagttc cgcccattct
     3061 ccgccccatg gctgactaat tttttttatt tatgcagagg ccgaggccgc ctcggcctct
     3121 gagctattcc agaagtagtg aggaggcttt tttggaggcc tagggacgta cccaattcgc
     3181 cctatagtga gtcgtattac gcgcgctcac tggccgtcgt tttacaacgt cgtgactggg
     3241 aaaaccctgg cgttacccaa cttaatcgcc ttgcagcaca tccccctttc gccagctggc
     3301 gtaatagcga agaggcccgc accgatcgcc cttcccaaca gttgcgcagc ctgaatggcg
     3361 aatgggnnnn nnnnnnnnnn nnnnnnnnnn nnnnnnnnnn nnnnnnnnnn nnnnnnnnnn
     3421 nnnnnnnnnn nnnnnnnnnn nnnnnnnnnn nnnnnnnnnn nnnnnnnnnn nnnnnnnnnn
     3481 nnnnnnnnnn cnnnnnnnnn nnnnnnnnnn nnnnnnnnnn nnnnnnnnnn nnnnnnnnnn
     3541 nnnnnnnnnn nnnnnnnnnn nnnnnnnnnn nnnnnnnnnn nnannnnnnn nnnnnnnnnn
     3601 nnnnnnnnnn nnnnnnnnnn nnnnnnnnnn nncctttgac gttggagtcc acgttcttta
     3661 atagtggact cttgttccaa actggaacaa cactcaaccc tatctcggtc tattcttttg
     3721 atttataagg gattttgccg atttcggcct attggttaaa aaatgagctg atttaacaaa
     3781 aatttaacgc gaattttaac aaaatattaa cgcttacaat ttaggtggca cttttcgggg
     3841 aaatgtgcgc ggaaccccta tttgtttatt tttctaaata cattcaaata tgtatccgct
     3901 catgagacaa taaccctgat aaatgcttca ataatattga aaaaggaaga gtatgagtat
     3961 tcaacatttc cgtgtcgccc ttattccctt ttttgcggca ttttgccttc ctgtttttgc
     4021 tcacccagaa acgctggtga aagtaaaaga tgctgaagat cagttgggtg cacgagtggg
     4081 ttacatcgaa ctggatctca acagcggtaa gatccttgag agttttcgcc ccgaagaacg
     4141 ttttccaatg atgagcactt ttaaagttct gctatgtggc gcggtattat cccgtattga
     4201 cgccgggcaa gagcaactcg gtcgccgcat acactattct cagaatgact tggttgagta
     4261 ctcaccagtc acagaaaagc atcttacgga tggcatgaca gtaagagaat tatgcagtgc
     4321 tgccataacc atgagtgata acactgcggc caacttactt ctgacaacga tcggaggacc
     4381 gaaggagcta accgcttttt tgcacaacat gggggatcat gtaactcgcc ttgatcgttg
     4441 ggaaccggag ctgaatgaag ccataccaaa cgacgagcgt gacaccacga tgcctgtagc
     4501 aatggcaaca acgttgcgca aactattaac tggcgaacta cttactctag cttcccggca
     4561 acaattaata gactggatgg aggcggataa agttgcagga ccacttctgc gctcggccct
     4621 tccggctggc tggtttattg ctgataaatc tggagccggt gagcgtgggt ctcgcggtat
     4681 cattgcagca ctggggccag atggtaagcc ctcccgtatc gtagttatct acacgacggg
     4741 gagtcaggca actatggatg aacgaaatag acagatcgct gagataggtg cctcactgat
     4801 taagcattgg taactgtcag accaagttta ctcatatata ctttagattg atttaaaact
     4861 tcatttttaa tttaaaagga tctaggtgaa gatccttttt gataatctca tgaccaaaat
     4921 cccttaacgt gagttttcgt tccactgagc gtcagacccc gtagaaaaga tcaaaggatc
     4981 ttcttgagat cctttttttc tgcgcgtaat ctgctgcttg caaacaaaaa aaccaccgct
     5041 accagcggtg gtttgtttgc cggatcaaga gctaccaact ctttttccga aggtaactgg
     5101 cttcagcaga gcgcagatac caaatactgt tcttctagtg tagccgtagt taggccacca
     5161 cttcaagaac tctgtagcac cgcctacata cctcgctctg ctaatcctgt taccagtggc
     5221 tgctgccagt ggcgataagt cgtgtcttac cgggttggac tcaagacgat agttaccgga
     5281 taaggcgcag cggtcgggct gaacgggggg ttcgtgcaca cagcccagct tggagcgaac
     5341 gacctacacc gaactgagat acctacagcg tgagctatga gaaagcgcca cgcttcccga
     5401 agggagaaag gcggacaggt atccggtaag cggcagggtc ggaacaggag agcgcacgag
     5461 ggagcttcca gggggaaacg cctggtatct ttatagtcct gtcgggtttc gccacctctg
     5521 acttgagcgt cgatttttgt gatgctcgtc aggggggcgg agcctatgga aaaacgccag
     5581 caacgcggcc tttttacggt tcctggcctt ttgctggcct tttgctcaca tgttctttcc
     5641 tgcgttatcc cctgattctg tggataaccg tattaccgcc tttgagtgag ctgataccgc
     5701 tcgccgcagc cgaacgaccg agcgcagcga gtcagtgagc gaggaagcgg aagagcgccc
     5761 aatacgcaaa ccgcctctcc ccgcgcgttg gccgattcat taatgcagct ggcacgacag
     5821 gtttcccgac tggaaagcgg gcagtgagcg caacgcaatt aatgtgagtt agctcactca
     5881 ttaggcaccc caggctttac actttatgct tccggctcgt atgttgtgtg gaattgtgag
     5941 cggataacaa tttcacacag gaaacagcta tgaccatgat tacgccaagc gcgcaattaa
     6001 ccctcactaa agggaacaaa agctggagct gcaagcttaa tgtagtctta tgcaatactc
     6061 ttgtagtctt gcaacatggt aacgatgagt tagcaacatg ccttacaagg agagaaaaag
     6121 caccgtgcat gccgattggt ggaagtaagg tggtacgatc gtgccttatt aggaaggcaa
     6181 cagacgggtc tgacatggat tggacgaacc actgaattgc cgcattgcag agatattgta
     6241 tttaagtgcc tagctcgata cataaacggg tctctctggt tagaccagat ctgagcctgg
     6301 gagctctctg gctaactagg gaacccactg cttaagcctc aataaagctt gccttgagtg
     6361 cttcaagtag tgtgtgcccg tctgttgtgt gactctggta actagagatc cctcagaccc
     6421 ttttagtcag tgtggaaaat ctctagcagt ggcgcccgaa cagggacttg aaagcgaaag
     6481 ggaaaccaga ggagctctct cgacgcagga ctcggcttgc tgaagcgcgc acggcaagag
     6541 gcgaggggcg gcgactggtg agtacgccaa aaattttgac tagcggaggc tagaaggaga
     6601 gagatgggtg cgagagcgtc agtattaagc gggggagaat tagatcgcga tgggaaaaaa
     6661 ttcggttaag gccaggggga aagaaaaaat ataaattaaa acatatagta tgggcaagca
     6721 gggagctaga acgattcgca gttaatcctg gcctgttaga aacatcagaa ggctgtagac
     6781 aaatactggg acagctacaa ccatcccttc agacaggatc agaagaactt agatcattat
     6841 ataatacagt agcaaccctc tattgtgtgc atcaaaggat agagataaaa gacaccaagg
     6901 aagctttaga caagatagag gaagagcaaa acaaaagtaa gaccaccgca cagcaagcgg
     6961 ccgctgatct tcagacctgg aggaggagat atgagggaca attggagaag tgaattatat
     7021 aaatataaag tagtaaaaat tgaaccatta ggagtagcac ccaccaaggc aaagagaaga
     7081 gtggtgcaga gagaaaaaag agcagtggga ataggagctt tgttccttgg gttcttggga
     7141 gcagcaggaa gcactatggg cgcagcgtca atgacgctga cggtacaggc cagacaatta
     7201 ttgtctggta tagtgcagca gcagaacaat ttgctgaggg ctattgaggc gcaacagcat
     7261 ctgttgcaac tcacagtctg gggcatcaag cagctccagg caagaatcct ggctgtggaa
     7321 agatacctaa aggatcaaca gctcctgggg atttggggtt gctctggaaa actcatttgc
     7381 accactgctg tgccttggaa tgctagttgg agtaataaat ctctggaaca gatttggaat
     7441 cacacgacct ggatggagtg ggacagagaa attaacaatt acacaagctt aatacactcc
     7501 ttaattgaag aatcgcaaaa ccagcaagaa aagaatgaac aagaattatt ggaattagat
     7561 aaatgggcaa gtttgtggaa ttggtttaac ataacaaatt ggctgtggta tataaaatta
     7621 ttcataatga tagtaggagg cttggtaggt ttaagaatag tttttgctgt actttctata
     7681 gtgaatagag ttaggcaggg atattcacca ttatcgtttc agacccacct cccaaccccg
     7741 aggggaccca gagagggcct atttcccatg attccttcat atttgcatat acgatacaag
     7801 gctgttagag agataattag aattaatttg actgtaaaca caaagatatt agtacaaaat
     7861 acgtgacgta gaaagtaata atttcttggg tagtttgcag ttttaaaatt atgttttaaa
     7921 atggactatc atatgcttac cgtaacttga aagtatttcg atttcttggc tttatatatc
     7981 ttgtggaaag gacgaaacac cggagctcat agtgagaaac gtgttttaga gctagaaata
     8041 gcaagttaaa ataaggctag tccgttatca acttgaaaaa gtggcaccga gtcggtgctt
     8101 ttttaagctt ggcgtaacta gatcttgaga caaatggcag tattcatcca caattttaaa
     8161 agaaaagggg ggattggggg gtacagtgca ggggaaagaa tagtagacat aatagcaaca
     8221 gacatacaaa ctaaagaatt acaaaaacaa attacaaaaa ttcaaaattt tcgggtttat
     8281 tacagggaca gcagagatcc actttggcgc cggctcgagg ggg
//
