[The description below was written by a language model from this plasmid's Addgene catalogue record and the feature table of its GenBank file.]
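Description:
STRADB gRNA (BRDN0001146450) is a third-generation lentiviral CRISPR guide plasmid built on the lentiGuide-Puro backbone, an 8.3 kb circular construct that delivers a single guide RNA against human STRADB. It is maintained in E. coli through a high-copy ColE1/pUC-type origin and ampicillin resistance (bla). The backbone also carries an f1 origin, an SV40 origin and poly(A) signal, and residual lac, T7 and T3 promoter elements from the cloning vector.

The viral genome is driven by an RSV promoter fused to a truncated HIV-1 5' LTR, which makes transcription of the packaged RNA independent of Tat. It is followed by the Psi packaging signal, the Rev response element for nuclear export, and a cPPT/CTS, and ends in a self-inactivating ΔU3 3' LTR that limits LTR promoter activity after integration.

Between the LTRs sit two expression units. A human U6 RNA polymerase III promoter transcribes the STRADB-targeting spacer joined to the Streptococcus pyogenes Cas9 guide scaffold. An EF-1α promoter, including its intron A, drives puromycin N-acetyltransferase for selection of transduced mammalian cells, and a WPRE downstream enhances transcript expression.

The guide was designed against two STRADB reference transcripts, and the plasmid belongs to a human kinome gRNA collection. It does not encode Cas9, so it must be used with a separate Cas9 vector or in cells that already express Cas9. Its typical use is knockout or loss-of-function study of STRADB. The cloning method for the guide is not recorded.
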