Addgene plasmid #75494: STRADB gRNA (BRDN0001146450)
Purpose: 3rd generation lentiviral gRNA plasmid targeting human STRADB
Depositing lab: John Doench & David Root. Depositing organization: Broad Institute. Publication: Optimized sgRNA design to maximize activity and minimize off-target effects of CRISPR-Cas9. Doench JG, Fusi N, Sullender M, Hegde M, Vaimberg EW, Donovan KF, Smith I, Tothova Z, Wilen C, Orchard R, Virgin HW, Listgarten J, Root DE. Nat Biotechnol. 2016 Jan 18. doi: 10.1038/nbt.3437. PubMed 26780180.
Backbone
  Vector backbone: lentiGuide-Puro
  Backbone manufacturer: Zhang Lab (Addgene plasmid # 52963)
  Vector type: Mammalian Expression, Lentiviral, CRISPR
  Selectable markers: Puromycin
Growth in bacteria
  Bacterial resistance: Ampicillin, 100 μg/mL
  Growth temperature: 37°C
  Growth strain: DH5alpha
  Copy number: High Copy
Gene/Insert
  Gene/Insert name: STRADB (alt names: STRADB; NM_001206864.1)
  gRNA/shRNA sequence: GAGCTCATAGTGAGAAACGT
  Species: H. sapiens (human)
  Entrez Gene: STRADB (a.k.a. ALS2CR2, CALS-21, ILPIP, ILPIPA, PAPK, PRO1038)
  Promoter: hU6
  Cloning method: Unknown
  Sequencing primers: 5′ U6-F; 3′ pS2-R
Terms and licenses: Academic/Nonprofit Terms; Industry Terms: Not Available to Industry
Depositor comments: The gRNA was designed to target the following Genbank reference sequence(s): NM_001206864.1,NM_018571.5. Note that this plasmid does NOT contain Cas9. It should be used in conjunction with lentiCas9-Blast (Addgene #52962) or otherwise with cell lines already expressing Cas9. Browse the full kinome gRNA library at http://www.addgene.org/pooled-library/broadgpp-human-kinome/ or visit http://www.broadinstitute.org/rnai/public/ for detailed protocols and information.
How to cite: STRADB gRNA (BRDN0001146450) was a gift from John Doench & David Root (Addgene plasmid # 75494 ; http://n2t.net/addgene:75494 ; RRID:Addgene_75494)
