>Addgene plasmid #75494 | STRADB gRNA (BRDN0001146450) | depositor partial sequence | sequence record 142954 | Target Sequence
GAGCTCATAGTGAGAAACGT
