>Addgene plasmid #75494 | STRADB gRNA (BRDN0001146450) | addgene partial sequence | sequence record 183991 | hU6-F
GTAGAAAAGTAATAATTTCTTGGGTAGTTTGCAGTTTTAAAATTATGTTTTAAAATGGACTATCATATGC
TTACCGTAACTTGAAAGTATTTCGATTTCTTGGCTTTATATATCTTGTGGAAAGGACGAAACACCGGAGC
TCATAGTGAGAAACGTGTTTTAGAGCTAGAAATAGCAAGTTAAAATAAGGCTAGTCCGTTATCAACTTGA
AAAAGTGGCACCGAGTCGGTGCTTTTTTAAGCTTGGCGTAACTAGATCTTGAGACAAATGGCAGTATTCA
TCCACAATTTTAAAAGAAAAGGGGGGATTGGGGGGTACAGTGCAGGGGAAAGAATAGTAGACATAATAGC
AACAGACATACAAACTAAAGAATTACAAAAACAAATTACAAAAATTCAAAATTTTCGGGTTTATTACAGG
GACAGCAGAGATCCACTTTGGCGCCGGCTCGAGGGGGCCCGGGTGCAAAGATGGATAAAGTTTTAAACAG
AGAGGAATCTTTGCAGCTAATGGACCTTCTAGGTCTTGAAAGGAGTGGGAATTGGCTCCGGTGCCCGTCA
GTGGGCAGAG
